Addgene plasmid #159430: PX458-Lck
Purpose: CRISPR knockout of Lck
Depositing lab: Arthur Salomon. Depositing organization: Brown University. Publication: Quantitative Interactomics of Lck-TurboID in Living Human T Cells Unveils T Cell Receptor Stimulation-Induced Proximal Lck Interactors. Chua XY, Aballo T, Elnemer W, Tran M, Salomon A. J Proteome Res. 2020 Nov 13. doi: 10.1021/acs.jproteome.0c00616. PubMed 33185455.
Backbone
  Vector backbone: PX458
  Backbone size w/o insert (bp): 9271
  Total vector size (bp): 9291
  Vector type: CRISPR
Growth in bacteria
  Bacterial resistance: Ampicillin, 100 μg/mL
  Growth temperature: 37°C
  Growth strain: DH5alpha
  Copy number: High Copy
Gene/Insert
  Gene/Insert name: sgRNA targeting Lck exon 2
  gRNA/shRNA sequence: GACCCACTGGTTACCTACGA
  Species: H. sapiens (human)
  GenBank ID: NM_001042771.2
  Entrez Gene: LCK (a.k.a. IMD22, LSK, YT16, p56lck, pp58lck)
Resource information
  A portion of this plasmid was derived from a plasmid made by: PX458 backbone vector from Addgene #48138 (Feng Zhang Lab)
Terms and licenses: Academic/Nonprofit Terms; Industry Terms: Not Available to Industry
How to cite: PX458-Lck was a gift from Arthur Salomon (Addgene plasmid # 159430 ; http://n2t.net/addgene:159430 ; RRID:Addgene_159430)
