[The description below was written by a language model from this plasmid's Addgene catalogue record and pLannotate feature annotations shown in this document.]
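Description:
PX458-Lck is an all-in-one mammalian CRISPR/Cas9 expression plasmid built on the PX458 backbone and designed to knock out the human LCK gene, which encodes the T-cell tyrosine kinase p56lck. A 20-nucleotide guide targeting exon 2 of LCK has been inserted between the human U6 RNA polymerase III promoter and the Streptococcus pyogenes guide RNA scaffold, so that transfected cells transcribe a complete single guide RNA. The total size is recorded as 9,291 bp, about 20 bp larger than the empty backbone, which fits the insertion of the spacer alone.

The second expression unit is driven by a hybrid promoter made up of the CMV enhancer, the chicken β-actin promoter and a hybrid intron. It encodes S. pyogenes Cas9, which the annotation software splits into contiguous N- and C-terminal portions that together form the full-length nuclease. Cas9 is followed by a nucleoplasmin bipartite nuclear localization signal and then EGFP, and the unit ends with a bovine growth hormone polyadenylation signal. The short unannotated gap between the NLS and EGFP is where the PX458 design normally carries a 2A self-cleaving peptide, though the feature table does not label it. EGFP provides a fluorescent marker for identifying or sorting transfected cells, since the plasmid carries no annotated mammalian drug-selection marker.

A single AAV2 ITR is annotated downstream of the cassette, so the plasmid is not a complete AAV packaging vector and is intended for direct delivery as a plasmid. It is propagated in E. coli with a high-copy ColE1/pUC-type origin and ampicillin resistance (β-lactamase), and it also carries an f1 phage origin. The associated publication concerns Lck proximity interactomics in human T cells, but the record states the plasmid's purpose only as CRISPR knockout of Lck.
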