Features (pLannotate 1.2.2; 19 found; start..end, strand, type, name):
      1..241     +  promoter       U6 promoter: RNA polymerase III promoter for human U6 snRNA
    271..346     +  misc_RNA       gRNA scaffold: guide RNA scaffold for the Streptococcus pyogenes CRISPR/Cas9 system
    353..396     +  misc_RNA       gRNA scaffold (fragment): guide RNA scaffold for the Streptococcus pyogenes CRISPR/Cas9 system
    443..728     +  enhancer       CMV enhancer: human cytomegalovirus immediate early enhancer; contains an 18-bp deletion relative to the standard CMV enhancer
    730..1007    +  promoter       chicken β-actin promoter: No description available
   1008..1235    +  intron         hybrid intron: hybrid between chicken β-actin (CBA) and minute virus of mice (MMV) introns (Gray et al., 2011)
   1373..2974    +  CDS            Cas9(N): N-terminal portion of Streptococcus pyogenes Cas9 (Zetsche et al., 2015)
   2975..5473    +  CDS            Cas9(C): C-terminal portion of Streptococcus pyogenes Cas9 (Zetsche et al., 2015)
   5474..5521    +  CDS            nucleoplasmin NLS: bipartite nuclear localization signal from nucleoplasmin
   5591..6304    +  CDS            EGFP: EGFP is a basic (constitutively fluorescent) green fluorescent protein published in 1996, derived from Aequorea victoria. It is reported to be a rapidly-maturing weak dimer with moderate acid sensitivity.
   6338..6449    +  polyA_signal   bGH poly(A) signal: bovine growth hormone polyadenylation signal
   6554..6694    +  repeat_region  AAV2 ITR: inverted terminal repeat of adeno-associated virus serotype 2 inverted
   6699..6750    -  misc_feature   bom (fragment): basis of mobility region from pBR322
   6769..7224    +  rep_origin     f1 ori (sequence partly withheld): f1 bacteriophage origin of replication; arrow indicates direction of (+) strand synthesis
   7225..7274    -  misc_feature   bom (fragment): basis of mobility region from pBR322
   7376..7411    -  CDS            rop (fragment): Rop protein, which maintains plasmids at low copy number; rop
   7506..7610    +  promoter       AmpR promoter: bla
   7611..8471    +  CDS            AmpR: β-lactamase; bla; confers resistance to ampicillin, carbenicillin, and related antibiotics
   8642..9230    +  rep_origin     ori: high-copy-number ColE1/pMB1/pBR322/pUC origin of replication
>Addgene plasmid #159430 | PX458-Lck | addgene full sequence | sequence record 317455 | Addgene NGS Result
GAGGGCCTATTTCCCATGATTCCTTCATATTTGCATATACGATACAAGGCTGTTAGAGAGATAATTGGAA
TTAATTTGACTGTAAACACAAAGATATTAGTACAAAATACGTGACGTAGAAAGTAATAATTTCTTGGGTA
GTTTGCAGTTTTAAAATTATGTTTTAAAATGGACTATCATATGCTTACCGTAACTTGAAAGTATTTCGAT
TTCTTGGCTTTATATATCTTGTGGAAAGGACGAAACACCGGACCCACTGGTTACCTACGAGTTTTAGAGC
TAGAAATAGCAAGTTAAAATAAGGCTAGTCCGTTATCAACTTGAAAAAGTGGCACCGAGTCGGTGCTTTT
TTGTTTTAGAGCTAGAAATAGCAAGTTAAAATAAGGCTAGTCCGTTTTTAGCGCGTGCGCCAATTCTGCA
GACAAATGGCTCTAGAGGTACCCGTTACATAACTTACGGTAAATGGCCCGCCTGGCTGACCGCCCAACGA
CCCCCGCCCATTGACGTCAATAGTAACGCCAATAGGGACTTTCCATTGACGTCAATGGGTGGAGTATTTA
CGGTAAACTGCCCACTTGGCAGTACATCAAGTGTATCATATGCCAAGTACGCCCCCTATTGACGTCAATG
ACGGTAAATGGCCCGCCTGGCATTGTGCCCAGTACATGACCTTATGGGACTTTCCTACTTGGCAGTACAT
CTACGTATTAGTCATCGCTATTACCATGGTCGAGGTGAGCCCCACGTTCTGCTTCACTCTCCCCATCTCC
CCCCCCTCCCCACCCCCAATTTTGTATTTATTTATTTTTTAATTATTTTGTGCAGCGATGGGGGCGGGGG
GGGGGGGGGGGCGCGCGCCGGGGGGGGGGGGGGGGGGGGGGGGGGGGGGGGGGGCGAGGCGGAGAGGTGC
GGCGGCAGCCAATCAGAGCGGCGCGCTCCGAAAGTTTCCTTTTATGGCGAGGCGGCGGCGGCGGCGGCCC
TATAAAAAGCGAAGCGCGCGGCGGGCGGGAGTCGCTGCGCGCTGCCTTCGCCCCGTGCCCCGCTCCGCCG
CCGCCTCGCGCCGCCCGCCCCGGCTCTGACTGACCGCGTTACTCCCACAGGTGAGCGGGCGGGACGGCCC
TTCTCCTCCGGGCTGTAATTAGCTGAGCAAGAGGTAAGGGTTTAAGGGATGGTTGGTTGGTGGGGTATTA
ATGTTTAATTACCTGGAGCACCTGCCTGAAATCACTTTTTTTCAGGTTGGACCGGTGCCACCATGGACTA
TAAGGACCACGACGGAGACTACAAGGATCATGATATTGATTACAAAGACGATGACGATAAGATGGCCCCA
AAGAAGAAGCGGAAGGTCGGTATCCACGGAGTCCCAGCAGCCGACAAGAAGTACAGCATCGGCCTGGACA
TCGGCACCAACTCTGTGGGCTGGGCCGTGATCACCGACGAGTACAAGGTGCCCAGCAAGAAATTCAAGGT
GCTGGGCAACACCGACCGGCACAGCATCAAGAAGAACCTGATCGGAGCCCTGCTGTTCGACAGCGGCGAA
ACAGCCGAGGCCACCCGGCTGAAGAGAACCGCCAGAAGAAGATACACCAGACGGAAGAACCGGATCTGCT
ATCTGCAAGAGATCTTCAGCAACGAGATGGCCAAGGTGGACGACAGCTTCTTCCACAGACTGGAAGAGTC
CTTCCTGGTGGAAGAGGATAAGAAGCACGAGCGGCACCCCATCTTCGGCAACATCGTGGACGAGGTGGCC
TACCACGAGAAGTACCCCACCATCTACCACCTGAGAAAGAAACTGGTGGACAGCACCGACAAGGCCGACC
TGCGGCTGATCTATCTGGCCCTGGCCCACATGATCAAGTTCCGGGGCCACTTCCTGATCGAGGGCGACCT
GAACCCCGACAACAGCGACGTGGACAAGCTGTTCATCCAGCTGGTGCAGACCTACAACCAGCTGTTCGAG
GAAAACCCCATCAACGCCAGCGGCGTGGACGCCAAGGCCATCCTGTCTGCCAGACTGAGCAAGAGCAGAC
GGCTGGAAAATCTGATCGCCCAGCTGCCCGGCGAGAAGAAGAATGGCCTGTTCGGAAACCTGATTGCCCT
GAGCCTGGGCCTGACCCCCAACTTCAAGAGCAACTTCGACCTGGCCGAGGATGCCAAACTGCAGCTGAGC
AAGGACACCTACGACGACGACCTGGACAACCTGCTGGCCCAGATCGGCGACCAGTACGCCGACCTGTTTC
TGGCCGCCAAGAACCTGTCCGACGCCATCCTGCTGAGCGACATCCTGAGAGTGAACACCGAGATCACCAA
GGCCCCCCTGAGCGCCTCTATGATCAAGAGATACGACGAGCACCACCAGGACCTGACCCTGCTGAAAGCT
CTCGTGCGGCAGCAGCTGCCTGAGAAGTACAAAGAGATTTTCTTCGACCAGAGCAAGAACGGCTACGCCG
GCTACATTGACGGCGGAGCCAGCCAGGAAGAGTTCTACAAGTTCATCAAGCCCATCCTGGAAAAGATGGA
CGGCACCGAGGAACTGCTCGTGAAGCTGAACAGAGAGGACCTGCTGCGGAAGCAGCGGACCTTCGACAAC
GGCAGCATCCCCCACCAGATCCACCTGGGAGAGCTGCACGCCATTCTGCGGCGGCAGGAAGATTTTTACC
CATTCCTGAAGGACAACCGGGAAAAGATCGAGAAGATCCTGACCTTCCGCATCCCCTACTACGTGGGCCC
TCTGGCCAGGGGAAACAGCAGATTCGCCTGGATGACCAGAAAGAGCGAGGAAACCATCACCCCCTGGAAC
TTCGAGGAAGTGGTGGACAAGGGCGCTTCCGCCCAGAGCTTCATCGAGCGGATGACCAACTTCGATAAGA
ACCTGCCCAACGAGAAGGTGCTGCCCAAGCACAGCCTGCTGTACGAGTACTTCACCGTGTATAACGAGCT
GACCAAAGTGAAATACGTGACCGAGGGAATGAGAAAGCCCGCCTTCCTGAGCGGCGAGCAGAAAAAGGCC
ATCGTGGACCTGCTGTTCAAGACCAACCGGAAAGTGACCGTGAAGCAGCTGAAAGAGGACTACTTCAAGA
AAATCGAGTGCTTCGACTCCGTGGAAATCTCCGGCGTGGAAGATCGGTTCAACGCCTCCCTGGGCACATA
CCACGATCTGCTGAAAATTATCAAGGACAAGGACTTCCTGGACAATGAGGAAAACGAGGACATTCTGGAA
GATATCGTGCTGACCCTGACACTGTTTGAGGACAGAGAGATGATCGAGGAACGGCTGAAAACCTATGCCC
ACCTGTTCGACGACAAAGTGATGAAGCAGCTGAAGCGGCGGAGATACACCGGCTGGGGCAGGCTGAGCCG
GAAGCTGATCAACGGCATCCGGGACAAGCAGTCCGGCAAGACAATCCTGGATTTCCTGAAGTCCGACGGC
TTCGCCAACAGAAACTTCATGCAGCTGATCCACGACGACAGCCTGACCTTTAAAGAGGACATCCAGAAAG
CCCAGGTGTCCGGCCAGGGCGATAGCCTGCACGAGCACATTGCCAATCTGGCCGGCAGCCCCGCCATTAA
GAAGGGCATCCTGCAGACAGTGAAGGTGGTGGACGAGCTCGTGAAAGTGATGGGCCGGCACAAGCCCGAG
AACATCGTGATCGAAATGGCCAGAGAGAACCAGACCACCCAGAAGGGACAGAAGAACAGCCGCGAGAGAA
TGAAGCGGATCGAAGAGGGCATCAAAGAGCTGGGCAGCCAGATCCTGAAAGAACACCCCGTGGAAAACAC
CCAGCTGCAGAACGAGAAGCTGTACCTGTACTACCTGCAGAATGGGCGGGATATGTACGTGGACCAGGAA
CTGGACATCAACCGGCTGTCCGACTACGATGTGGACCATATCGTGCCTCAGAGCTTTCTGAAGGACGACT
CCATCGACAACAAGGTGCTGACCAGAAGCGACAAGAACCGGGGCAAGAGCGACAACGTGCCCTCCGAAGA
GGTCGTGAAGAAGATGAAGAACTACTGGCGGCAGCTGCTGAACGCCAAGCTGATTACCCAGAGAAAGTTC
GACAATCTGACCAAGGCCGAGAGAGGCGGCCTGAGCGAACTGGATAAGGCCGGCTTCATCAAGAGACAGC
TGGTGGAAACCCGGCAGATCACAAAGCACGTGGCACAGATCCTGGACTCCCGGATGAACACTAAGTACGA
CGAGAATGACAAGCTGATCCGGGAAGTGAAAGTGATCACCCTGAAGTCCAAGCTGGTGTCCGATTTCCGG
AAGGATTTCCAGTTTTACAAAGTGCGCGAGATCAACAACTACCACCACGCCCACGACGCCTACCTGAACG
CCGTCGTGGGAACCGCCCTGATCAAAAAGTACCCTAAGCTGGAAAGCGAGTTCGTGTACGGCGACTACAA
GGTGTACGACGTGCGGAAGATGATCGCCAAGAGCGAGCAGGAAATCGGCAAGGCTACCGCCAAGTACTTC
TTCTACAGCAACATCATGAACTTTTTCAAGACCGAGATTACCCTGGCCAACGGCGAGATCCGGAAGCGGC
CTCTGATCGAGACAAACGGCGAAACCGGGGAGATCGTGTGGGATAAGGGCCGGGATTTTGCCACCGTGCG
GAAAGTGCTGAGCATGCCCCAAGTGAATATCGTGAAAAAGACCGAGGTGCAGACAGGCGGCTTCAGCAAA
GAGTCTATCCTGCCCAAGAGGAACAGCGATAAGCTGATCGCCAGAAAGAAGGACTGGGACCCTAAGAAGT
ACGGCGGCTTCGACAGCCCCACCGTGGCCTATTCTGTGCTGGTGGTGGCCAAAGTGGAAAAGGGCAAGTC
CAAGAAACTGAAGAGTGTGAAAGAGCTGCTGGGGATCACCATCATGGAAAGAAGCAGCTTCGAGAAGAAT
CCCATCGACTTTCTGGAAGCCAAGGGCTACAAAGAAGTGAAAAAGGACCTGATCATCAAGCTGCCTAAGT
ACTCCCTGTTCGAGCTGGAAAACGGCCGGAAGAGAATGCTGGCCTCTGCCGGCGAACTGCAGAAGGGAAA
CGAACTGGCCCTGCCCTCCAAATATGTGAACTTCCTGTACCTGGCCAGCCACTATGAGAAGCTGAAGGGC
TCCCCCGAGGATAATGAGCAGAAACAGCTGTTTGTGGAACAGCACAAGCACTACCTGGACGAGATCATCG
AGCAGATCAGCGAGTTCTCCAAGAGAGTGATCCTGGCCGACGCTAATCTGGACAAAGTGCTGTCCGCCTA
CAACAAGCACCGGGATAAGCCCATCAGAGAGCAGGCCGAGAATATCATCCACCTGTTTACCCTGACCAAT
CTGGGAGCCCCTGCCGCCTTCAAGTACTTTGACACCACCATCGACCGGAAGAGGTACACCAGCACCAAAG
AGGTGCTGGACGCCACCCTGATCCACCAGAGCATCACCGGCCTGTACGAGACACGGATCGACCTGTCTCA
GCTGGGAGGCGACAAAAGGCCGGCGGCCACGAAAAAGGCCGGCCAGGCAAAAAAGAAAAAGGAATTCGGC
AGTGGAGAGGGCAGAGGAAGTCTGCTAACATGCGGTGACGTCGAGGAGAATCCTGGCCCAGTGAGCAAGG
GCGAGGAGCTGTTCACCGGGGTGGTGCCCATCCTGGTCGAGCTGGACGGCGACGTAAACGGCCACAAGTT
CAGCGTGTCCGGCGAGGGCGAGGGCGATGCCACCTACGGCAAGCTGACCCTGAAGTTCATCTGCACCACC
GGCAAGCTGCCCGTGCCCTGGCCCACCCTCGTGACCACCCTGACCTACGGCGTGCAGTGCTTCAGCCGCT
ACCCCGACCACATGAAGCAGCACGACTTCTTCAAGTCCGCCATGCCCGAAGGCTACGTCCAGGAGCGCAC
CATCTTCTTCAAGGACGACGGCAACTACAAGACCCGCGCCGAGGTGAAGTTCGAGGGCGACACCCTGGTG
AACCGCATCGAGCTGAAGGGCATCGACTTCAAGGAGGACGGCAACATCCTGGGGCACAAGCTGGAGTACA
ACTACAACAGCCACAACGTCTATATCATGGCCGACAAGCAGAAGAACGGCATCAAGGTGAACTTCAAGAT
CCGCCACAACATCGAGGACGGCAGCGTGCAGCTCGCCGACCACTACCAGCAGAACACCCCCATCGGCGAC
GGCCCCGTGCTGCTGCCCGACAACCACTACCTGAGCACCCAGTCCGCCCTGAGCAAAGACCCCAACGAGA
AGCGCGATCACATGGTCCTGCTGGAGTTCGTGACCGCCGCCGGGATCACTCTCGGCATGGACGAGCTGTA
CAAGGAATTCTAACTAGAGCTCGCTGATCAGCCTCGACTGTGCCTTCTAGTTGCCAGCCATCTGTTGTTT
GCCCCTCCCCCGTGCCTTCCTTGACCCTGGAAGGTGCCACTCCCACTGTCCTTTCCTAATAAAATGAGGA
AATTGCATCGCATTGTCTGAGTAGGTGTCATTCTATTCTGGGGGGTGGGGTGGGGCAGGACAGCAAGGGG
GAGGATTGGGAAGAGAATAGCAGGCATGCTGGGGAGCGGCCGCAGGAACCCCTAGTGATGGAGTTGGCCA
CTCCCTCTCTGCGCGCTCGCTCGCTCACTGAGGCCGGGCGACCAAAGGTCGCCCGACGCCCGGGCTTTGC
CCGGGCGGCCTCAGTGAGCGAGCGAGCGCGCAGCTGCCTGCAGGGGCGCCTGATGCGGTATTTTCTCCTT
ACGCATCTGTGCGGTATTTCACACCGCATA
[95 nt withheld, positions 6751-6845]
T
[46 nt withheld, positions 6847-6892]
C
[141 nt withheld, positions 6894-7034]
CCTTTGACGTTGGAGTCCACGTTCTTT
[37 nt withheld, positions 7062-7098]
ACTCTATCTCGGGCTATTCTTTTGATTTATAAGGGATTTTGCCGATTTCGGTCTATTGGTTAAAAAATGA
GCTGATTTAACAAAAATTTAACGCGAATTTTAACAAAATATTAACGTTTACAATTTTATGGTGCACTCTC
AGTACAATCTGCTCTGATGCCGCATAGTTAAGCCAGCCCCGACACCCGCCAACACCCGCTGACGCGCCCT
GACGGGCTTGTCTGCTCCCGGCATCCGCTTACAGACAAGCTGTGACCGTCTCCGGGAGCTGCATGTGTCA
GAGGTTTTCACCGTCATCACCGAAACGCGCGAGACGAAAGGGCCTCGTGATACGCCTATTTTTATAGGTT
AATGTCATGATAATAATGGTTTCTTAGACGTCAGGTGGCACTTTTCGGGGAAATGTGCGCGGAACCCCTA
TTTGTTTATTTTTCTAAATACATTCAAATATGTATCCGCTCATGAGACAATAACCCTGATAAATGCTTCA
ATAATATTGAAAAAGGAAGAGTATGAGTATTCAACATTTCCGTGTCGCCCTTATTCCCTTTTTTGCGGCA
TTTTGCCTTCCTGTTTTTGCTCACCCAGAAACGCTGGTGAAAGTAAAAGATGCTGAAGATCAGTTGGGTG
CACGAGTGGGTTACATCGAACTGGATCTCAACAGCGGTAAGATCCTTGAGAGTTTTCGCCCCGAAGAACG
TTTTCCAATGATGAGCACTTTTAAAGTTCTGCTATGTGGCGCGGTATTATCCCGTATTGACGCCGGGCAA
GAGCAACTCGGTCGCCGCATACACTATTCTCAGAATGACTTGGTTGAGTACTCACCAGTCACAGAAAAGC
ATCTTACGGATGGCATGACAGTAAGAGAATTATGCAGTGCTGCCATAACCATGAGTGATAACACTGCGGC
CAACTTACTTCTGACAACGATCGGAGGACCGAAGGAGCTAACCGCTTTTTTGCACAACATGGGGGATCAT
GTAACTCGCCTTGATCGTTGGGAACCGGAGCTGAATGAAGCCATACCAAACGACGAGCGTGACACCACGA
TGCCTGTAGCAATGGCAACAACGTTGCGCAAACTATTAACTGGCGAACTACTTACTCTAGCTTCCCGGCA
ACAATTAATAGACTGGATGGAGGCGGATAAAGTTGCAGGACCACTTCTGCGCTCGGCCCTTCCGGCTGGC
TGGTTTATTGCTGATAAATCTGGAGCCGGTGAGCGTGGAAGCCGCGGTATCATTGCAGCACTGGGGCCAG
ATGGTAAGCCCTCCCGTATCGTAGTTATCTACACGACGGGGAGTCAGGCAACTATGGATGAACGAAATAG
ACAGATCGCTGAGATAGGTGCCTCACTGATTAAGCATTGGTAACTGTCAGACCAAGTTTACTCATATATA
CTTTAGATTGATTTAAAACTTCATTTTTAATTTAAAAGGATCTAGGTGAAGATCCTTTTTGATAATCTCA
TGACCAAAATCCCTTAACGTGAGTTTTCGTTCCACTGAGCGTCAGACCCCGTAGAAAAGATCAAAGGATC
TTCTTGAGATCCTTTTTTTCTGCGCGTAATCTGCTGCTTGCAAACAAAAAAACCACCGCTACCAGCGGTG
GTTTGTTTGCCGGATCAAGAGCTACCAACTCTTTTTCCGAAGGTAACTGGCTTCAGCAGAGCGCAGATAC
CAAATACTGTTCTTCTAGTGTAGCCGTAGTTAGGCCACCACTTCAAGAACTCTGTAGCACCGCCTACATA
CCTCGCTCTGCTAATCCTGTTACCAGTGGCTGCTGCCAGTGGCGATAAGTCGTGTCTTACCGGGTTGGAC
TCAAGACGATAGTTACCGGATAAGGCGCAGCGGTCGGGCTGAACGGGGGGTTCGTGCACACAGCCCAGCT
TGGAGCGAACGACCTACACCGAACTGAGATACCTACAGCGTGAGCTATGAGAAAGCGCCACGCTTCCCGA
AGGGAGAAAGGCGGACAGGTATCCGGTAAGCGGCAGGGTCGGAACAGGAGAGCGCACGAGGGAGCTTCCA
GGGGGAAACGCCTGGTATCTTTATAGTCCTGTCGGGTTTCGCCACCTCTGACTTGAGCGTCGATTTTTGT
GATGCTCGTCAGGGGGGCGGAGCCTATGGAAAAACGCCAGCAACGCGGCCTTTTTACGGTTCCTGGCCTT
TTGCTGGCCTTTTGCTCACATGT
